>Addgene plasmid #8329 | pBABE-puro SHP2 WT | addgene full sequence | sequence record 440462 | Addgene NGS Result
CTGCAGCCTGAATATGGGCCAAACAGGATATCTGTGGTAAGCAGTTCCTGCCCCGGCTCAGGGCCAAGAA
CAGATGGAACAGCTGAATATGGGCCAAACAGGATATCTGTGGTAAGCAGTTCCTGCCCCGGCTCAGGGCC
AAGAACAGATGGTCCCCAGATGCGGTCCAGCCCTCAGCAGTTTCTAGAGAACCATCAGATGTTTCCAGGG
TGCCCCAAGGACCTGAAATGACCCTGTGCCTTATTTGAACTAACCAATCAGTTCGCTTCTCGCTTCTGTT
CGCGCGCTTCTGCTCCCCGAGCTCAATAAAAGAGCCCACAACCCCTCACTCGGGGCGCCAGTCCTCCGAT
TGACTGAGTCGCCCGGGTACCCGTGTATCCAATAAACCCTCTTGCAGTTGCATCCGACTTGTGGTCTCGC
TGTTCCTTGGGAGGGTCTCCTCTGAGTGATTGACTACCCGTCAGCGGGGGTCTTTCATTTGGGGGCTCGT
CCGGGATCGGGAGACCCCTGCCCAGGGACCACCGACCCACCACCGGGAGGCAAGCTGGCCAGCAACTTAT
CTGTGTCTGTCCGATTGTCTAGTGTCTATGACTGATTTTATGCGCCTGCGTCGGTACTAGTTAGCTAACT
AGCTCTGTATCTGGCGGACCCGTGGTGGAACTGACGAGTTCTGAACACCCGGCCGCAACCCTGGGAGACG
TCCCAGGGACTTTGGGGGCCGTTTTTGTGGCCCGACCTGAGGAAGGGAGTCGATGTGGAATCCGACCCCG
TCAGGATATGTGGTTCTGGTAGGAGACGAGAACCTAAAACAGTTCCCGCCTCCGTCTGAATTTTTGCTTT
CGGTTTGGAACCGAAGCCGCGCGTCTTGTCTGCTGCAGCGCTGCAGCATCGTTCTGTGTTGTCTCTGTCT
GACTGTGTTTCTGTATTTGTCTGAAAATTAGGGCCAGACTGTTACCACTCCCTTAAGTTTGACCTTAGGT
CACTGGAAAGATGTCGAGCGGATCGCTCACAACCAGTCGGTAGATGTCAAGAAGAGACGTTGGGTTACCT
TCTGCTCTGCAGAATGGCCAACCTTTAACGTCGGATGGCCGCGAGACGGCACCTTTAACCGAGACCTCAT
CACCCAGGTTAAGATCAAGGTCTTTTCACCTGGCCCGCATGGACACCCAGACCAGGTCCCCTACATCGTG
ACCTGGGAAGCCTTGGCTTTTGACCCCCCTCCCTGGGTCAAGCCCTTTGTACACCCTAAGCCTCCGCCTC
CTCTTCCTCCATCCGCCCCGTCTCTCCCCCTTGAACCTCCTCGTTCGACCCCGCCTCGATCCTCCCTTTA
TCCAGCCCTCACTCCTTCTCTAGGCGCCGGCCGGATCCCAGTGTGGTGGTACGTAGGAATTCCGGGCGGG
AGGAAC
[1779 nt withheld, positions 1407-3185]
TGAGAAAACCTGCCAAAACTTCAGCACAGAAATAGATGTGGACTTTCACCCTCTCCCTAAAAAGATCAAG
AACAGACGCAAGAAAGTTTATGTGAAGACAGAATTTGGATTTGGAAGGCTTGCAATGTGGTTGACTACCT
TTTGATAAGCAAAATTTGAAACCATTTAAAGACCGGAATTCGCCAGCACAGTGGTCGACCCTGTGGAATG
TGTGTCAGTTAGGGTGTGGAAAGTCCCCAGGCTCCCCAGCAGGCAGAAGTATGCAAAGCATGCATCTCAA
TTAGTCAGCAACCAGGTGTGGAAAGTCCCCAGGCTCCCCAGCAGGCAGAAGTATGCAAAGCATGCATCTC
AATTAGTCAGCAACCATAGTCCCGCCCCTAACTCCGCCCATCCCGCCCCTAACTCCGCCCAGTTCCGCCC
ATTCTCCGCCCCATGGCTGACTAATTTTTTTTATTTATGCAGAGGCCGAGGCCGCCTCGGCCTCTGAGCT
ATTCCAGAAGTAGTGAGGAGGCTTTTTTGGAGGCCTAGGCTTTTGCAAAAAGCTTACCATGACCGAGTAC
AAGCCCACGGTGCGCCTCGCCACCCGCGACGACGTCCCCAGGGCCGTACGCACCCTCGCCGCCGCGTTCG
CCGACTACCCCGCCACGCGCCACACCGTCGATCCGGACCGCCACATCGAGCGGGTCACCGAGCTGCAAGA
ACTCTTCCTCACGCGCGTCGGGCTCGACATCGGCAAGGTGTGGGTCGCGGACGACGGCGCCGCGGTGGCG
GTCTGGACCACGCCGGAGAGCGTCGAAGCGGGGGCGGTGTTCGCCGAGATCGGCCCGCGCATGGCCGAGT
TGAGCGGTTCCCGGCTGGCCGCGCAGCAACAGATGGAAGGCCTCCTGGCGCCGCACCGGCCCAAGGAGCC
CGCGTGGTTCCTGGCCACCGTCGGCGTCTCGCCCGACCACCAGGGCAAGGGTCTGGGCAGCGCCGTCGTG
CTCCCCGGAGTGGAGGCGGCCGAGCGCGCCGGGGTGCCCGCCTTCCTGGAGACCTCCGCGCCCCGCAACC
TCCCCTTCTACGAGCGGCTCGGCTTCACCGTCACCGCCGACGTCGAGGTGCCCGAAGGACCGCGCACCTG
GTGCATGACCCGCAAGCCCGGTGCCTGACGCCCGCCCCACGACCCGCAGCGCCCGACCGAAAGGAGCGCA
CGACCCCATGCATCGATAAAATAAAAGATTTTATTTAGTCTCCAGAAAAAGGGGGGAATGAAAGACCCCA
CCTGTAGGTTTGGCAAGCTAGCTTAAGTAACGCCATTTTGCAAGGCATGGAAAAATACATAACTGAGAAT
AGAGAAGTTCAGATCAAGGTCAGGAACAGATGGAACAGCTGAATATGGGCCAAACAGGATATCTGTGGTA
AGCAGTTCCTGCCCCGGCTCAGGGCCAAGAACAGATGGAACAGCTGAATATGGGCCAAACAGGATATCTG
TGGTAAGCAGTTCCTGCCCCGGCTCAGGGCCAAGAACAGATGGTCCCCAGATGCGGTCCAGCCCTCAGCA
GTTTCTAGAGAACCATCAGATGTTTCCAGGGTGCCCCAAGGACCTGAAATGACCCTGTGCCTTATTTGAA
CTAACCAATCAGTTCGCTTCTCGCTTCTGTTCGCGCGCTTCTGCTCCCCGAGCTCAATAAAAGAGCCCAC
AACCCCTCACTCGGGGCGCCAGTCCTCCGATTGACTGAGTCGCCCGGGTACCCGTGTATCCAATAAACCC
TCTTGCAGTTGCATCCGACTTGTGGTCTCGCTGTTCCTTGGGAGGGTCTCCTCTGAGTGATTGACTACCC
GTCAGCGGGGGTCTTTCACATGCAGCATGTATCAAAATTAATTTGGTTTTTTTTCTTAAGTATTTACATT
AAATGGCCATAGTTGCATTAATGAATCGGCCAACGCGCGGGGAGAGGCGGTTTGCGTATTGGGCGCTCTT
CCGCTTCCTCGCTCACTGACTCGCTGCGCTCGGTCGTTCGGCTGCGGCGAGCGGTATCAGCTCACTCAAA
GGCGGTAATACGGTTATCCACAGAATCAGGGGATAACGCAGGAAAGAACATGTGAGCAAAAGGCCAGCAA
AAGGCCAGGAACCGTAAAAAGGCCGCGTTGCTGGCGTTTTTCCATAGGCTCCGCCCCCCTGACGAGCATC
ACAAAAATCGACGCTCAAGTCAGAGGTGGCGAAACCCGACAGGACTATAAAGATACCAGGCGTTTCCCCC
TGGAAGCTCCCTCGTGCGCTCTCCTGTTCCGACCCTGCCGCTTACCGGATACCTGTCCGCCTTTCTCCCT
TCGGGAAGCGTGGCGCTTTCTCATAGCTCACGCTGTAGGTATCTCAGTTCGGTGTAGGTCGTTCGCTCCA
AGCTGGGCTGTGTGCACGAACCCCCCGTTCAGCCCGACCGCTGCGCCTTATCCGGTAACTATCGTCTTGA
GTCCAACCCGGTAAGACACGACTTATCGCCACTGGCAGCAGCCACTGGTAACAGGATTAGCAGAGCGAGG
TATGTAGGCGGTGCTACAGAGTTCTTGAAGTGGTGGCCTAACTACGGCTACACTAGAAGAACAGTATTTG
GTATCTGCGCTCTGCTGAAGCCAGTTACCTTCGGAAAAAGAGTTGGTAGCTCTTGATCCGGCAAACAAAC
CACCGCTGGTAGCGGTGGTTTTTTTGTTTGCAAGCAGCAGATTACGCGCAGAAAAAAAGGATCTCAAGAA
GATCCTTTGATCTTTTCTACGGGGTCTGACGCTCAGTGGAACGAAAACTCACGTTAAGGGATTTTGGTCA
TGAGATTATCAAAAAGGATCTTCACCTAGATCCTTTTGCGGCCGCAAATCAATCTAAAGTATATATGAGT
AAACTTGGTCTGACAGTTACCAATGCTTAATCAGTGAGGCACCTATCTCAGCGATCTGTCTATTTCGTTC
ATCCATAGTTGCCTGACTCCCCGTCGTGTAGATAACTACGATACGGGAGGGCTTACCATCTGGCCCCAGT
GCTGCAATGATACCGCGAGACCCACGCTCACCGGCTCCAGATTTATCAGCAATAAACCAGCCAGCCGGAA
GGGCCGAGCGCAGAAGTGGTCCTGCAACTTTATCCGCCTCCATCCAGTCTATTAATTGTTGCCGGGAAGC
TAGAGTAAGTAGTTCGCCAGTTAATAGTTTGCGCAACGTTGTTGCCATTGCTACAGGCATCGTGGTGTCA
CGCTCGTCGTTTGGTATGGCTTCATTCAGCTCCGGTTCCCAACGATCAAGGCGAGTTACATGATCCCCCA
TGTTGTGCAAAAAAGCGGTTAGCTCCTTCGGTCCTCCGATCGTTGTCAGAAGTAAGTTGGCCGCAGTGTT
ATCACTCATGGTTATGGCAGCACTGCATAATTCTCTTACTGTCATGCCATCCGTAAGATGCTTTTCTGTG
ACTGGTGAGTACTCAACCAAGTCATTCTGAGAATAGTGTATGCGGCGACCGAGTTGCTCTTGCCCGGCGT
CAATACGGGATAATACCGCGCCACATAGCAGAACTTTAAAAGTGCTCATCATTGGAAAACGTTCTTCGGG
GCGAAAACTCTCAAGGATCTTACCGCTGTTGAGATCCAGTTCGATGTAACCCACTCGTGCACCCAACTGA
TCTTCAGCATCTTTTACTTTCACCAGCGTTTCTGGGTGAGCAAAAACAGGAAGGCAAAATGCCGCAAAAA
AGGGAATAAGGGCGACACGGAAATGTTGAATACTCATACTCTTCCTTTTTCAATATTATTGAAGCATTTA
TCAGGGTTATTGTCTCATGAGCGGATACATATTTGAATGTATTTAGAAAAATAAACAAATAGGGGTTCCG
CGCACATTTCCCCGAAAAGTGCCAC
Features (pLannotate 1.2.2; 12 found; start..end, strand, type, name):
      8..477     +  LTR            LTR: long terminal repeat from Moloney murine leukemia virus
    601..875     +  misc_feature   MESV Ψ (fragment): packaging signal of murine embryonic stem cell virus
    942..1358    +  CDS            gag (truncated): truncated Moloney murine leukemia virus (MMLV) gag gene lacking the start codon
   1407..3185    +  CDS            PTPN11 (sequence withheld): PTN11_HUMAN - Also known as PTP2C, SHPTP2. Experimental evidence at protein level: Swiss-Prot protein existence level 1. Acts downstream of various receptor and cytoplasmic protein tyrosine kinases to participate in the signal transduction from the cell surface to the nucleus (PubMed:10655584, PubMed:18559669, PubMed:18829466, PubMed:26742426, PubMed:28074573). Positively regulates MAPK signal transduction pathway (PubMed:28074573). Dephosphorylates GAB1, ARHGAP35 and EGFR (PubMed:28074573). Dephosphorylates ROCK2 at 'Tyr-722' resulting in stimulation of its RhoA binding activity (PubMed:18559
   3395..3724    +  promoter       SV40 promoter: SV40 enhancer and early promoter
   3734..4333    +  CDS            PuroR: puromycin N-acetyltransferase; pac from Streptomyces alboniger; confers resistance to puromycin
   4432..4553    +  LTR            3' LTR (ΔU3) (fragment): self-inactivating 3' long terminal repeat (LTR) from Moloney murine leukemia virus
   4554..5023    +  LTR            LTR: long terminal repeat from Moloney murine leukemia virus
   5089..5141    -  CDS            lacI (fragment): lac repressor; lacI; The lac repressor binds to the lac operator to inhibit transcription in E. coli. This inhibition can be relieved by adding lactose or isopropyl-β-D-thiogalactopyranoside (IPTG).
   5324..5912    -  rep_origin     ori: high-copy-number ColE1/pMB1/pBR322/pUC origin of replication
   6072..6932    -  CDS            AmpR: β-lactamase; bla; confers resistance to ampicillin, carbenicillin, and related antibiotics
   6933..7037    -  promoter       AmpR promoter: bla
