[The description below was written by a language model from this plasmid's Addgene catalogue record and pLannotate feature annotations shown in this document.]
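Description:
pBABE-puro SHP2 WT is a Moloney murine leukemia virus-based retroviral expression vector carrying wild-type human SHP2 (PTPN11, also called SH-PTP2), a protein tyrosine phosphatase that acts downstream of receptor and cytoplasmic tyrosine kinases and positively regulates MAPK signalling. The cDNA was inserted into the pBABE-puro backbone as an EcoRI fragment, with both sites retained. In E. coli the plasmid is maintained through a high-copy ColE1/pUC-type origin and selected with ampicillin via the β-lactamase gene and its native promoter. A short lacI fragment near the origin appears to be a backbone remnant with no functional role.

The retroviral cassette is flanked by MMLV long terminal repeats. Downstream of the 5′ LTR lie a packaging signal (Ψ) and a truncated gag segment lacking its start codon, which together promote efficient encapsidation of the vector RNA when the plasmid is introduced into a packaging cell line that supplies the viral proteins in trans. No separate promoter is annotated upstream of the PTPN11 coding sequence, consistent with the standard pBABE design in which the 5′ LTR drives the insert. An internal SV40 enhancer/early promoter then drives puromycin N-acetyltransferase, allowing selection of stably transduced mammalian cells. A short fragment annotated as a ΔU3 self-inactivating LTR sits directly next to a full-length 3′ LTR, so it is probably an annotation match to part of the LTR region rather than evidence of a self-inactivating design.

The sequenced record (7,060 nt) is somewhat shorter than the sum of the catalogued backbone and insert sizes, and the record does not explain the difference. No epitope tag is annotated. The construct is suited to stable expression of wild-type SHP2, for example in studies of growth factor receptor signalling and PI3-kinase activation.
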