Addgene plasmid #8329: pBABE-puro SHP2 WT
Depositing lab: Ben Neel. Depositing organization: Beth Israel Deaconess Medical Center. Publication: Receptor-specific regulation of phosphatidylinositol 3'-kinase activation by the protein tyrosine phosphatase Shp2. Zhang SQ, Tsiaras WG, Araki T, Wen G, Minichiello L, Klein R, Neel BG. Mol Cell Biol 2002 Jun;22(12):4062-72. 10.1128/MCB.22.12.4062-4072.2002 PubMed 12024020.
Backbone
  Vector backbone: pBABE-puro
  Backbone size w/o insert (bp): 5169
  Vector type: Mammalian Expression, Retroviral
  Selectable markers: Puromycin
Growth in bacteria
  Bacterial resistance: Ampicillin, 100 μg/mL
  Growth temperature: 37°C
  Growth strain: DH5alpha
  Copy number: High Copy
Gene/Insert
  Gene/Insert name: SHP2 (alt names: SH-PTP2; PTPN11)
  Species: H. sapiens (human)
  Insert size (bp): 2276
  GenBank ID: L03535
  Entrez Gene: PTPN11 (a.k.a. BPTP3, CFC, JMML, METCDS, NS1, PTP-1D, PTP2C, SH-PTP2, SH-PTP3, SHP2)
  Cloning method: Restriction Enzyme; 5′ cloning site EcoRI (not destroyed); 3′ cloning site EcoRI (not destroyed)
  Sequencing primers: 5′ pBABE 5'
Terms and licenses: Academic/Nonprofit Terms; Industry Terms: Not Available to Industry
How to cite: pBABE-puro SHP2 WT was a gift from Ben Neel (Addgene plasmid # 8329 ; http://n2t.net/addgene:8329 ; RRID:Addgene_8329)
