>Addgene plasmid #8329 | pBABE-puro SHP2 WT Sequencing Result | analyzer sequence | sequence record 16940
AATTCCGGGCGGGAGGAAC
[60 nt withheld, positions 20-79]
N
[615 nt withheld, positions 81-695]
TANAAAGCANAGTTCNAGAACTAANCAATTANCTGAAACCCCGATAAAGTCCAACNAGGCTTTNGGAANA
ATTTGANAC
